Addgene plasmid #216595: MECP2 - P152R in pENTR
Purpose: gateway cloning donor vector containing MECP2 ASD mutation
Depositing lab: Douglas Allan & Christopher Loewen. Depositing organization: University of British Columbia.
Backbone
  Vector backbone: pCR8-GW-TOPO
  Backbone manufacturer: GenScript
  Backbone size w/o insert (bp): 2800
  Vector type: Gateway Entry Plasmid
Growth in bacteria
  Bacterial resistance: Spectinomycin, 50 μg/mL
  Growth temperature: 37°C
  Growth strain: DH5alpha
  Copy number: High Copy
Gene/Insert
  Gene/Insert name: MECP2
  Species: H. sapiens (human)
  Insert size (bp): 1500
  Mutation: P152R
  Entrez Gene: MECP2 (a.k.a. AUTSX3, MRX16, MRX79, MRXS13, MRXSL, PPMX, RS, RTS, RTT)
  Cloning method: Gibson Cloning
  Sequencing primers: 5′ M13 fwd; 3′ M13 rev
Terms and licenses: Academic/Nonprofit Terms; Industry Terms: Not Available to Industry
Depositor comments: insert contains a Kozak sequence that encodes a linker for cloning into N-terminal tagging pDEST vectors
How to cite: MECP2 - P152R in pENTR was a gift from Douglas Allan & Christopher Loewen (Addgene plasmid # 216595 ; http://n2t.net/addgene:216595 ; RRID:Addgene_216595)
