[The description below was written by a language model from this plasmid's Addgene catalogue record and pLannotate feature annotations shown in this document.]
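Description:
MECP2 - P152R in pENTR is a Gateway entry (donor) plasmid built on the pCR8-GW-TOPO backbone and carrying the human MECP2 coding sequence with a P152R substitution, which the record describes as an autism spectrum disorder-associated mutation. It is propagated in E. coli from a high-copy ColE1/pUC-type origin and selected with spectinomycin through the aadA (SmR) aminoglycoside adenylyltransferase gene, which appears to be driven by a class 1 integron Pc promoter fragment annotated upstream. Short annotated fragments of lacZα, lacI and a gentamicin resistance gene are backbone remnants rather than functional units. rrnB T1 and T2 terminators sit upstream of the cloning region, where they insulate the insert from read-through transcription.

The roughly 1.5 kb MECP2 open reading frame, inserted by Gibson assembly, lies between attL1 and attL2 sites. An LR Clonase reaction can therefore transfer it directionally into any attR-containing destination vector. MECP2 encodes a chromosomal protein that binds methylated CpG DNA and mediates transcriptional repression through histone deacetylase and SIN3A corepressor interactions. According to the depositor, the insert includes a Kozak sequence designed so that it also encodes a linker, allowing in-frame fusion when it is moved into N-terminal tagging destination vectors. The entry clone has no eukaryotic promoter of its own. The only promoter near the insert is a T7 promoter beyond attL2, oriented back toward the insert, so expression depends on the chosen destination vector. The construct serves as a source clone for generating expression vectors to study the functional consequences of this MECP2 variant, although the record does not specify downstream assays.
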