Features (pLannotate 1.2.2; 12 found; start..end, strand, type, name):
     42..78      -  CDS            lacZα (fragment): LacZα fragment of β-galactosidase; lacZ fragment
     94..193     +  protein_bind   attL1: mutant version of attL; recombination site for the Gateway® LR reaction LR Clonase™
    202..1659    +  CDS            MECP2 (sequence partly withheld): MECP2_HUMAN - Experimental evidence at protein level: Swiss-Prot protein existence level 1. Chromosomal protein that binds to methylated DNA. It can bind specifically to a single methyl-CpG pair. It is not influenced by sequences flanking the methyl-CpGs. Mediates transcriptional repression through interaction with histone deacetylase and the corepressor SIN3A. Binds both 5-methylcytosine (5mC) and 5-hydroxymethylcytosine (5hmC)- containing DNA, with a preference for 5-methylcytosine (5mC). From Homo sapiens (Human).
   1666..1765    -  protein_bind   attL2: mutant version of attL; recombination site for the Gateway® LR reaction LR Clonase™
   1783..1801    -  promoter       T7 promoter: promoter for bacteriophage T7 RNA polymerase
   1991..2014    +  promoter       Pc promoter (fragment): intI1 (promoter lies within the coding sequence); class 1 integron promoter
   2190..2246    +  CDS            GmR (fragment): gentamycin acetyltransferase; aacC1; confers resistance to gentamycin
   2253..3044    +  CDS            SmR: aminoglycoside adenylyltransferase (Murphy, 1985); aadA; confers resistance to spectinomycin and streptomycin
   3137..3725    +  rep_origin     ori: high-copy-number ColE1/pMB1/pBR322/pUC origin of replication
   3908..4000    +  CDS            lacI (fragment): lac repressor; lacI; The lac repressor binds to the lac operator to inhibit transcription in E. coli. This inhibition can be relieved by adding lactose or isopropyl-β-D-thiogalactopyranoside (IPTG).
   4055..4082    -  terminator     rrnB T2 terminator: transcription terminator T2 from the E. coli rrnB gene
   4214..4257    +  terminator     rrnB T1 terminator: Escherichia coli rrnB; transcription terminator T1 from the E. coli rrnB gene
>Addgene plasmid #216595 | MECP2 - P152R in pENTR | addgene full sequence | sequence record 426901 | Addgene NGS Result
GCCTGGCAGTTCCCTACTCTCGCGTTAACGCTAGCATGGATGTTTTCCCAGTCACGACGTTGTAAAACGA
CGGCCAGTCTTAAGCTCGGGCCCCAAATAATGATTTTATTTTGACTGATAGTGACCTGTTCGTTGCAACA
AATTGATGAGCAATGCTTTTTTATAATGCCAACTTTGTACAAAAAAGCAGGCTCCGGCACCATGGTAGCT
GGGATGTTAGGGCTCAGGGAAGAAAAGTCAGAAGACCAGGACCTCCAGGGCCTCAAGGACAAACCCCTCA
AGTTTAAAAAGGTGAAGAAAGATAAGAAAGAAGAGAAAGAGGGCAAGCATGAGCCCGTGCAGCCATCAGC
CCACCACTCTGCTGAGCCCGCAGAGGCAGGCAAAGCAGAGACATCAGAAGGGTCAGGCTCCGCCCCGGCT
GTGCCGGAAGCTTCTGCCTCCCCCAAACAGCGGCGCTCCATCATCCGTGACCGG
[210 nt withheld, positions 475-684]
AGAGGGAGCCCCTCCCGGCGAGAGCAGAAACCACCTAAGAAGCCCAAATCTCCCAAAGCTCCAGGAACTG
GCAGAGGCCGGGGACGCCCCAAAGGGAGCGGCACCACGAGACCCAAGGCGGCCACGTCAGAGGGTGTGCA
GGTGAAAAGGGTCCTGGAGAAAAGTCCTGGGAAGCTCCTTGTCAAGATGCCTTTTCAAACTTCGCCAGGG
GGCAAGGCTGAGGGGGGTGGGGCCACCACATCCACCCAGGTCATGGTGATCAAACGCCCCGGCAGGAAGC
GAAAAGCTGAGGCCGACCCTCAGGCCATTCCCAAGAAACGGGGCCGAAAGCCGGGGAGTGTGGTGGCAGC
CGCTGCCGCCGAGGCCAAAAAGAAAGCCGTGAAGGAGTCTTCTATCCGATCTGTGCAGGAGACCGTACTC
CCCATCAAGAAGCGCAAGACCCGGGAGACGGTCAGCATCGAGGTCAAGGAAGTGGTGAAGCCCCTGCTGG
TGTCCACCCTCGGTGAGAAGAGCGGGAAAGGACTGAAGACCTGTAAGAGCCCTGGGCGGAAAAGCAAGGA
GAGCAGCCCCAAGGGGCGCAGCAGCAGCGCCTCCTCACCCCCCAAGAAGGAGCACCACCACCATCACCAC
CACTCAGAGTCCCCAAAGGCCCCCGTGCCACTGCTCCCACCCCTGCCCCCACCTCCACCTGAGCCCGAGA
GCTCCGAGGACCCCACCAGCCCCCCTGAGCCCCAGGACTTGAGCAGCAGCGTCTGCAAAGAGGAGAAGAT
GCCCAGAGGAGGCTCACTGGAGAGCGACGGCTGCCCCAAGGAGCCAGCTAAGACTCAGCCCGCGGTTGCC
ACCGCCGCCACGGCCGCAGAAAAGTACAAACACCGAGGGGAGGGAGAGCGCAAAGACATTGTTTCATCCT
CCATGCCAAGGCCAAACAGAGAGGAGCCTGTGGACAGCCGGACGCCCGTGACCGAGAGAGTTAGCTGATA
GACCCAGCTTTCTTGTACAAAGTTGGCATTATAAAAAATAATTGCTCATCAATTTGTTGCAACGAACAGG
TCACTATCAGTCAAAATAAAATCATTATTTGCCATCCAGCTGATATCCCCTATAGTGAGTCGTATTACAT
GGTCATAGCTGTTTCCTGGCAGCTCTGGCCCGTGTCTCAAAATCTCTGATGTTACATTGCACAAGATAAA
AATATATCATCATGCCTCCTCTAGACCAGCCAGGACAGAAATGCCTCGACTTCGCTGCTACCCAAGGTTG
CCGGGTGACGCACACCGTGGAAACGGATGAAGGCACGAACCCAGTGGACATAAGCCTGTTCGGTTCGTAA
GCTGTAATGCAAGTAGCGTATGCGCTCACGCAACTGGTCCAGAACCTTGACCGAACGCAGCGGTGGTAAC
GGCGCAGTGGCGGTTTTCATGGCTTGTTATGACTGTTTTTTTGGGGTACAGTCTATGCCTCGGGCATCCA
AGCAGCAAGCGCGTTACGCCGTGGGTCGATGTTTGATGTTATGGAGCAGCAACGATGTTACGCAGCAGGG
CAGTCGCCCTAAAACAAAGTTAAACATTATGAGGGAAGCGGTGATCGCCGAAGTATCGACTCAACTATCA
GAGGTAGTTGGCGTCATCGAGCGCCATCTCGAACCGACGTTGCTGGCCGTACATTTGTACGGCTCCGCAG
TGGATGGCGGCCTGAAGCCACACAGTGATATTGATTTGCTGGTTACGGTGACCGTAAGGCTTGATGAAAC
AACGCGGCGAGCTTTGATCAACGACCTTTTGGAAACTTCGGCTTCCCCTGGAGAGAGCGAGATTCTCCGC
GCTGTAGAAGTCACCATTGTTGTGCACGACGACATCATTCCGTGGCGTTATCCAGCTAAGCGCGAACTGC
AATTTGGAGAATGGCAGCGCAATGACATTCTTGCAGGTATCTTCGAGCCAGCCACGATCGACATTGATCT
GGCTATCTTGCTGACAAAAGCAAGAGAACATAGCGTTGCCTTGGTAGGTCCAGCGGCGGAGGAACTCTTT
GATCCGGTTCCTGAACAGGATCTATTTGAGGCGCTAAATGAAACCTTAACGCTATGGAACTCGCCGCCCG
ACTGGGCTGGCGATGAGCGAAATGTAGTGCTTACGTTGTCCCGCATTTGGTACAGCGCAGTAACCGGCAA
AATCGCGCCGAAGGATGTCGCTGCCGACTGGGCAATGGAGCGCCTGCCGGCCCAGTATCAGCCCGTCATA
CTTGAAGCTAGACAGGCTTATCTTGGACAAGAAGAAGATCGCTTGGCCTCGCGCGCAGATCAGTTGGAAG
AATTTGTCCACTACGTGAAAGGCGAGATCACCAAGGTAGTCGGCAAATAACCCTCGAGCCACCCATGACC
AAAATCCCTTAACGTGAGTTACGCGTCGTTCCACTGAGCGTCAGACCCCGTAGAAAAGATCAAAGGATCT
TCTTGAGATCCTTTTTTTCTGCGCGTAATCTGCTGCTTGCAAACAAAAAAACCACCGCTACCAGCGGTGG
TTTGTTTGCCGGATCAAGAGCTACCAACTCTTTTTCCGAAGGTAACTGGCTTCAGCAGAGCGCAGATACC
AAATACTGTTCTTCTAGTGTAGCCGTAGTTAGGCCACCACTTCAAGAACTCTGTAGCACCGCCTACATAC
CTCGCTCTGCTAATCCTGTTACCAGTGGCTGCTGCCAGTGGCGATAAGTCGTGTCTTACCGGGTTGGACT
CAAGACGATAGTTACCGGATAAGGCGCAGCGGTCGGGCTGAACGGGGGGTTCGTGCACACAGCCCAGCTT
GGAGCGAACGACCTACACCGAACTGAGATACCTACAGCGTGAGCTATGAGAAAGCGCCACGCTTCCCGAA
GGGAGAAAGGCGGACAGGTATCCGGTAAGCGGCAGGGTCGGAACAGGAGAGCGCACGAGGGAGCTTCCAG
GGGGAAACGCCTGGTATCTTTATAGTCCTGTCGGGTTTCGCCACCTCTGACTTGAGCGTCGATTTTTGTG
ATGCTCGTCAGGGGGGCGGAGCCTATGGAAAAACGCCAGCAACGCGGCCTTTTTACGGTTCCTGGCCTTT
TGCTGGCCTTTTGCTCACATGTTCTTTCCTGCGTTATCCCCTGATTCTGTGGATAACCGTATTACCGCCT
TTGAGTGAGCTGATACCGCTCGCCGCAGCCGAACGACCGAGCGCAGCGAGTCAGTGAGCGAGGAAGCGGA
AGAGCGCCCAATACGCAAACCGCCTCTCCCCGCGCGTTGGCCGATTCATTAATGCAGCTGGCACGACAGG
TTTCCCGACTGGAAAGCGGGCAGTGAGCGCAACGCAATTAATACGCGTACCGCTAGCCAGGAAGAGTTTG
TAGAAACGCAAAAAGGCCATCCGTCAGGATGGCCTTCTGCTTAGTTTGATGCCTGGCAGTTTATGGCGGG
CGTCCTGCCCGCCACCCTCCGGGCCGTTGCTTCACAACGTTCAAATCCGCTCCCGGCGGATTTGTCCTAC
TCAGGAGAGCGTTCACCGACAAACAACAGATAAAACGAAAGGCCCAGTCTTCCGACTGAGCCTTTCGTTT
TATTTGAT
